>Addgene plasmid #62793 | PA-TagRFP-pBad | addgene partial sequence | sequence record 110824 | mKate2-TurboRFP-R 5'-TGAAGTGGTGGTTGTTCACG-3'
TTCTCCTTAATCAGCTCTTCGCCCTTAGACACCATGCTCGAGCCCTGGAAGTACAGGTTCTCGTACAGAT
CCCGACCCATTTGCTGTCCACCAGTCATGCTAGCCATACCATGATGATGATGATGATGAGAACCCCGCAT
ATGTATATCTCCTTCTTAAAGTTAAACAAAATTATTTCTAGCCCAAAAAAACGGGTATGGAGAAACAGTA
GAGAGTTGCGATAAAAAGCGTCAGGTAGTATCCGCTAATCTTATGGATAAAAATGCTATGGCATAGCAAA
GTGTGACGCCGTGCAAATAATCAATGTGGACTTTTCTGCCGTGATTATAGACACTTTTGTTACGCGTTTT
TGTCATGGCTTTGGTCCCGCTTTGTTACAGAATGCTTTTAATAAGCGGGGTTACCGGTTTGGTTAGCGAG
AAGAGCCAGTAAAAGACGCAGTGACGGCAATGTCTGATGCAATATGGACAATTGGTTTCTTCTCTGAATG
GCGGGAGTATGAAAAGTATGGCTGAAGCGCAAAATGATCCCCTGCTGCCGGGATACTCGTTTAATGCCCA
TCTGGTGGCGGGTTTAACGCCGATTGAGGCCAACGGTTATCTCGATTTTTTTATCGACCGACCGCTGGGA
ATGAAAGGTTATATTCTCAATCTCACCATTCGCGGTCAGGGGGTGGTGAAAAATCAGGGACGAGAATTTG
TTTGCCGACCGGGTGATATTTTGCTGTTCCCGCCAGGAGAGATTCATCACTACGGTCGTCATCCGGAGGC
TCGCGAATGGTATCACCAGTGGGTTTACTTTCGTCCGCGCGCCTACTGGCATGAATGGCTTAACTGGCCG
TCAATATTTGCCAATACGGGGTTCTTTCGCCCGGATGAAGCGCAC
