>Addgene plasmid #62793 | PA-TagRFP-pBad | addgene partial sequence | sequence record 114396 | pBAD-F 5'-ATGCCATAGCATTTTTATCC-3'
GCAACTCTCTACTGGTTTCTCCATACCCGTTTTTTTGGGCTAGAAATAATTTTGTTTAACTTTAAGAAGG
AGATATACATATGCGGGGTTCTCATCATCATCATCATCATGGTATGGCTAGCATGACTGGTGGACAGCAA
ATGGGTCGGGATCTGTACGAGAACCTGTACTTCCAGGGCTCGAGCATGGTGTCTAAGGGCGAAGAGCTGA
TTAAGGAGAACATGCACATGAAGCTGTACATGGAGGGCACCGTGAACAACCACCACTTCAAGTGCACATC
CGAGGGCGAAGGCAAGCCCTACGAGGGCACCCAGACCATGAGAATCAAGGTGGTCGAGGGCGGCCCTCTC
CCCTTCGCCTTCGACATCCTGGCTACCAGCTTCATGTACGGCAGCAGCACCTTCATCAACCACACCCAGG
GCATCCCCGACTTCTGGAAGCAGTCCTTCCCTGAGGGCTTCACATGGGAGAGAGTCACCACATACGAAGA
CGGGGGCGTGCTGACCGCTACCCAGGACACCAGCCTCCAGGACGGCTGCCTCATCTACAACGTCAAGATC
AGAGGGGTGAACTTCCCATCCAACGGCCCTGTGATGAAGAAGAAAACACTCGGCTGGGAACCGAGCACCG
AGAAACTGAAACCCGCTGACGGCGGCCTGGAAGGCAGGGTCGACATGGCC
