[The description below was written by a language model from this plasmid's Addgene catalogue record.]
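Description:
PA-TagRFP-pBad is a bacterial expression plasmid catalogued as an empty backbone, meaning no additional gene of interest has been cloned into it. It is maintained in E. coli as a high-copy plasmid under ampicillin selection. The record gives no feature table, so the origin of replication, the promoter and other regulatory elements are not explicitly stated. The "pBad" in the name suggests a pBAD-type vector, in which expression is normally driven by the arabinose-inducible araBAD promoter under AraC control, but this is an inference from the name rather than a recorded fact.

The payload is the fluorescent protein itself. The backbone carries an N-terminal 6xHis tag and a TagRFP-derived coding sequence, listed as the C-terminal fusion partner. The "PA" prefix indicates the photoactivatable variant of TagRFP, a monomeric red fluorescent protein that is initially dark and converts to a red-emitting state after illumination with violet light. The record lists excitation and emission values as not available. The histidine tag allows the expressed protein to be purified by immobilised metal affinity chromatography.

The purpose field labels it a protein expression vector. This fits use in producing recombinant His-tagged PA-TagRFP in bacteria, for example for purification and in vitro characterisation of the fluorophore. It could also serve as a source of the PA-TagRFP coding sequence for subcloning. The record does not describe a cloning site or specific downstream applications.
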