Addgene plasmid #62793: PA-TagRFP-pBad
Purpose: (Empty Backbone) Localization: Protein Expression Vector , Excitation:N/A, Emission:N/A
Depositing lab: Michael Davidson. Depositing organization: Florida State University, Tallahassee.
Backbone
  Vector backbone: PA-TagRFP
  Vector type: Bacterial Expression
  Tag / fusion protein: 6xHis (N terminal on backbone); TagRFP (C terminal on backbone)
Growth in bacteria
  Bacterial resistance: Ampicillin, 100 μg/mL
  Growth temperature: 37°C
  Growth strain: DH5alpha
  Copy number: High Copy
Gene/Insert
  Gene/Insert name: None
  Mutation: none
  Tag / fusion protein: 6xHis (N terminal on backbone); TagRFP (C terminal on backbone)
Terms and licenses: Academic/Nonprofit Terms; Industry Terms
How to cite: PA-TagRFP-pBad was a gift from Michael Davidson (Addgene plasmid # 62793 ; http://n2t.net/addgene:62793 ; RRID:Addgene_62793)
